Addgene plasmid #197744: pMC-6-NptII-9
Purpose: Phytobrick (MoClo) Level 0 Part
Depositing lab: Daniel Voytas. Depositing organization: University of Minnesota. Publication: An extensible vector toolkit and parts library for advanced engineering of plant genomes. Chamness JC, Kumar J, Cruz AJ, Rhuby E, Holum MJ, Cody JP, Tibebu R, Gamo ME, Starker CG, Zhang F, Voytas DF. Plant Genome. 2023 Mar 9:e20312. doi: 10.1002/tpg2.20312. PubMed 36896468.
Backbone
  Vector backbone: pMC-6-ccdB-9
  Backbone manufacturer: Self-made
  Vector type: Plant Expression
Growth in bacteria
  Bacterial resistance: Spectinomycin, 50 μg/mL
  Growth temperature: 37°C
  Growth strain: DH5alpha
  Copy number: High Copy
Gene/Insert
  Gene/Insert name: Neomycin phosphotransferase (NptII)
  Species: Escherichia coli
  Insert size (bp): 807
  Cloning method: Restriction Enzyme; 5′ cloning site Unknown (unknown if destroyed)
Terms and licenses: Academic/Nonprofit Terms; Industry Terms: Not Available to Industry
Depositor comments: Please visit https://doi.org/10.1101/2022.10.15.511792 for bioRxiv preprint.
How to cite: pMC-6-NptII-9 was a gift from Daniel Voytas (Addgene plasmid # 197744 ; http://n2t.net/addgene:197744 ; RRID:Addgene_197744)
