[The description below was written by a language model from this plasmid's Addgene catalogue record and pLannotate feature annotations shown in this document.]
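Description:
pMC-6-NptII-9 is a small (about 3.05 kb) Level 0 part plasmid from a Phytobrick/MoClo-style Golden Gate toolkit for plant genome engineering. It is not an expression vector in its own right. It stores a single standardized part in *E. coli* so the part can be released and assembled with others into higher-level plant transcriptional units. It derives from the acceptor backbone pMC-6-ccdB-9, in which the ccdB counter-selection cassette is presumably replaced by the part. The "6" and "9" in the name appear to denote the flanking assembly positions, although the record does not spell out the overhangs or the cloning enzyme. The plasmid replicates from a high-copy ColE1/pUC-type origin and is selected with spectinomycin through an aadA gene, with an AmpR (bla) promoter annotated upstream of it. The short matches annotated as RSF ori, lacI, integrase and GmR are small fragments, most likely leftover flanking or junction sequence rather than functional elements.

The payload is the neomycin phosphotransferase II coding sequence (NptII, the Tn5 aminoglycoside phosphotransferase from *E. coli*), recorded as an 807 bp insert and detected as a nearly full-length NeoR/KanR feature. This enzyme confers resistance to kanamycin, neomycin and G418 and is a widely used plant selectable marker. No promoter or terminator is annotated around it, consistent with a bare coding-sequence part. NptII would therefore be expressed only after assembly with separate promoter and terminator parts. The resulting cassette would typically be used for kanamycin-type selection of transformed plant tissue.
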