Features (pLannotate 1.2.2; 8 found; start..end, strand, type, name):
      1..23      +  rep_origin     RSF ori (fragment): Plasmids containing the RSF 1030 origin of replication can be propagated in E. coli cells that contain additional plasmids with compatible origins.
     25..74      +  CDS            lacI (fragment): lac repressor; lacI; The lac repressor binds to the lac operator to inhibit transcription in E. coli. This inhibition can be relieved by adding lactose or isopropyl-β-D-thiogalactopyranoside (IPTG).
     96..888     +  CDS            NeoR/KanR (fragment): aminoglycoside phosphotransferase from Tn5; aph(3')-II (or nptII); confers resistance to neomycin, kanamycin, and G418 (Geneticin®)
   1018..1122    +  promoter       AmpR promoter: bla
   1113..1193    -  CDS            int (fragment): INT2_ECOLX - Protein inferred from homology: Swiss-Prot protein existence level 3. Putative integrase believed to be involved in the insertion of antibiotic resistance genes into plasmids and transposons. From Escherichia coli.
   1281..1337    +  CDS            GmR (fragment): gentamycin acetyltransferase; aacC1; confers resistance to gentamycin
   1344..2132    +  CDS            aadA: S3AD_ECOLX - Experimental evidence at protein level: Swiss-Prot protein existence level 1. Mediates bacterial resistance to the antibiotics streptomycin and spectinomycin. From Escherichia coli.
   2306..2894    +  rep_origin     ori: high-copy-number ColE1/pMB1/pBR322/pUC origin of replication
>Addgene plasmid #197744 | pMC-6-NptII-9 | addgene full sequence | sequence record 391246 | Addgene NGS Result
GTCAGTGAGCGAGGAAGCGGAAGAGCGCCCAATACGCAAACCGCCTCTCCCCGCGCGTTGGCCGATTCAT
TAATCACTCTGTGGTCTCAAATGGGGATTGAACAAGATGGATTGCACGCAGGTTCTCCGGCCGCTTGGGT
GGAGAGGCTATTCGGCTATGACTGGGCACAACAGACAATCGGCTGCTCTGATGCCGCCGTGTTTCGGCTG
TCAGCGCAGGGGCGCCCGGTTCTTTTTGTCAAGACCGACCTGTCCGGTGCCCTGAATGAACTCCAGGACG
AGGCAGCGCGGCTATCGTGGCTGGCCACGACGGGCGTTCCTTGCGCAGCTGTGCTCGACGTTGTCACTGA
AGCGGGAAGGGACTGGCTGCTATTGGGCGAAGTGCCGGGGCAGGATCTCCTGTCATCTCACCTTGCTCCT
GCCGAGAAAGTATCCATCATGGCTGATGCAATGCGGCGGCTGCATACGCTTGATCCGGCTACCTGCCCAT
TCGACCACCAAGCGAAACATCGCATCGAGCGAGCACGTACTCGGATGGAAGCCGGTCTTGTCGATCAGGA
TGATCTGGACGAAGAACATCAGGGGCTCGCGCCAGCCGAACTGTTCGCCAGGCTCAAGGCGCGCATGCCC
GACGGCGAGGATCTCGTCGTGACACATGGCGATGCCTGCTTGCCGAATATCATGGTGGAAAATGGCCGCT
TTTCTGGATTCATCGACTGTGGCCGGCTGGGTGTGGCGGACCGCTATCAGGACATAGCGTTGGCTACCCG
TGATATTGCTGAAGAACTTGGCGGCGAATGGGCTGACCGCTTCCTCGTGCTTTACGGTATCGCCGCTCCC
GATTCGCAGCGCATCGCCTTCTATCGCCTTCTTGACGAGTTCTTCTGAGCGGGCTTTGAGACCACGAAGT
GGCTCTTCAGTGGACGAAAGGGCCTCGTGATACGCCTATTTTTATAGGTTAATGTCATGATAATAATGGT
TTCTTAGACGTCAGGTGGCACTTTTCGGGGAAATGTGCGCGGAACCCCTATTTGTTTATTTTTCTAAATA
CATTCAAATATGTATCCGCTCATGAGACAATAACCCTGATAAATGCTTCAATAATATTGAAAAAGGAAGA
GTATGCGCTCACGCAACTGGTCCAGAACCTTGACCGAACGCAGCGGTGGTAACGGCGCAGTGGCGGTTTT
CATGGCTTGTTATGACTGTTTTTTTTTGGGGTACAGTCTATGCCTCGGGCATCCAAGCAGCAAGCGCGTT
ACGCCGTGGGTCGATGTTTGATGTTATGGAGCAGCAACGATGTTACGCAGCAGGGCAGTCGCCCTAAAAC
AAAGTTAAACATCATGAGGGAAGCGGTGATCGCCGAAGTATCGACTCAACTATCAGAGGTAGTTGGCGTC
ATCGAGCGCCATCTCGAACCGACGTTGCTGGCCGTACATTTGTACGGCTCCGCAGTGGATGGCGGCCTGA
AGCCACACAGCGATATTGATTTGCTGGTTACGGTGACCGTAAGGCTTGATGAAACAACGCGGCGAGCTTT
GATCAACGACCTTTTGGAAACTTCGGCTTCCCCTGGAGAGAGCGAGATTCTCCGCGCTGTAGAAGTCACC
ATTGTTGTGCACGACGACATCATTCCGTGGCGTTATCCAGCTAAGCGCGAACTGCAATTTGGAGAATGGC
AGCGCAATGACATTCTTGCAGGTATCTTCGAGCCAGCCACGATCGACATTGATCTGGCTATCTTGCTGAC
AAAAGCAAGAGAACATAGCGTTGCCTTGGTAGGTCCAGCGGCGGAGGAACTCTTTGATCCGGTTCCTGAA
CAGGATCTATTTGAGGCGCTAAATGAAACCTTAACGCTATGGAACTCGCCGCCCGACTGGGCTGGCGATG
AGCGAAATGTAGTGCTTACGTTGTCCCGCATTTGGTACAGCGCAGTAACCGGCAAAATCGCGCCGAAGGA
TGTCGCTGCCGACTGGGCAATGGAGCGCCTGCCGGCCCAGTATCAGCCCGTCATACTTGAAGCTAGACAG
GCTTATCTTGGACAAGAAGAAGATCGCTTGGCCTCGCGCGCAGATCAGTTGGAAGAATTTGTCCATTACG
TAAAAGGCGAGATCACCAAGGTAGTCGGCAAATAACTGTCAGACCAAGTTTACTCATATATACTTTAGAT
TGATTTAAAACTTCATTTTTAATTTAAAAGGATCTAGGTGAAGATCCTTTTTGATAATCTCATGACCAAA
ATCCCTTAACGTGAGTTTTCGTTCCACTGAGCGTCAGACCCCGTAGAAAAGATCAAAGGATCTTCTTGAG
ATCCTTTTTTTCTGCGCGTAATCTGCTGCTTGCAAACAAAAAAACCACCGCTACCAGCGGTGGTTTGTTT
GCCGGATCAAGAGCTACCAACTCTTTTTCCGAAGGTAACTGGCTTCAGCAGAGCGCAGATACCAAATACT
GTTCTTCTAGTGTAGCCGTAGTTAGGCCACCACTTCAAGAACTCTGTAGCACCGCCTACATACCTCGCTC
TGCTAATCCTGTTACCAGTGGCTGCTGCCAGTGGCGATAAGTCGTGTCTTACCGGGTTGGACTCAAGACG
ATAGTTACCGGATAAGGCGCAGCGGTCGGGCTGAACGGGGGGTTCGTGCACACAGCCCAGCTTGGAGCGA
ACGACCTACACCGAACTGAGATACCTACAGCGTGAGCTATGAGAAAGCGCCACGCTTCCCGAAGGGAGAA
AGGCGGACAGGTATCCGGTAAGCGGCAGGGTCGGAACAGGAGAGCGCACGAGGGAGCTTCCAGGGGGAAA
CGCCTGGTATCTTTATAGTCCTGTCGGGTTTCGCCACCTCTGACTTGAGCGTCGATTTTTGTGATGCTCG
TCAGGGGGGCGGAGCCTATGGAAAAACGCCAGCAACGCGGCCTTTTTACGGTTCCTGGCCTTTTGCTGGC
CTTTTGCTCACATGTTCTTTCCTGCGTTATCCCCTGATTCTGTGGATAACCGTATTACCGCCTTTGAGTG
AGCTGATACCGCTCGCCGCAGCCGAACGACCGAGCGCAGCGA
